>Addgene plasmid #128035 | pVL1393-6xMyc | addgene full sequence | sequence record 254860 | Addgene NGS Result
AAGCTTGGCTCGTAAAGCGAGTTGAAGGATCATATTTAGTTGCGTTTATGAGATAAGATTGAAAGCACGT
GTAAAATGTTTCCCGCGCGTTGGCACAACTATTTACAATGCGGCCAAGTTATAAAAGATTCTAATCTGAT
ATGTTTTAAAACACCTTTGCGGCCCGAGTTGTTTGCGTACGTGACTAGCGAAGAAGATATGTGGACCGCA
GAACAGATAGTAAAACAAAACCCTAGTATTGGAGCAATAATCGATTTAACCAACACGTCTAAATATTATG
ATGGTGTGCATTTTTTGCGGGCGGGCCTGTTATACAAAAAAATTCAAGTACCTGGCCAGACTTTGCCGCC
TGAAAGCATAGTTCAAGAATTTATTGACACGGTAAAAGAATTTACAGAAAAGTGTCCCGGCATGTTGGTG
GGCGTGCACTGCACACACGGTATTAATCGCACCGGTTACATGGTGTGCAGATATTTAATGCACACCCTGG
GTATTGCGCCGCAGGAAGCCATAGATAGATTCGAAAAAGCCAGAGGTCACAAAATTGAAAGACAAAATTA
CGTTCAAGATTTATTAATTTAATTAATATTATTTGCATTCTTTAACAAATACTTTATCCTATTTTCAAAT
TGTTGCGCTTCTTCCAGCGAACCAAAACTATGCTTCGCTTGCTCCGTTTAGCTTGTAGCCGATCAGTGGC
GTTGTTCCAATCGACGGTAGGATTAGGCCGGATATTCTCCACCACAATGTTGGCAACGTTGATGTTACGT
TTATGCTTTTGGTTTTCCACGTACGTCTTTTGGCCGGTAATAGCCGTAAACGTAGTGCCGTCGCGCGTCA
CGCACAACACCGGATGTTTGCGCTTGTCCGCGGGGTATTGAACCGCGCGATCCGACAAATCCACCACTTT
GGCAACTAAATCGGTGACCTGCGCGTCTTTTTTCTGCATTATTTCGTCTTTCTTTTGCATGGTTTCCTGG
AAGCCGGTGTACATGCGGTTTAGATCAGTCATGACGCGCGTGACCTGCAAATCTTTGGCCTCGATCTGCT
TGTCCTTGATGGCAACGATGCGTTCAATAAACTCTTGTTTTTTAACAAGTTCCTCGGTTTTTTGCGCCAC
CACCGCTTGCAGCGCGTTTGTGTGCTCGGTGAATGTCGCAATCAGCTTAGTCACCAACTGTTTGCTCTCC
TCCTCCCGTTGTTTGATCGCGGGATCGTACTTGCCGGTGCAGAGCACTTGAGGAATTACTTCTTCTAAAA
GCCATTCTTGTAATTCTATGGCGTAAGGCAATTTGGACTTCATAATCAGCTGAATCACGCCGGATTTAGT
AATGAGCACTGTATGCGGCTGCAAATACAGCGGGTCGCCCCTTTTCACGACGCTGTTAGAGGTAGGGCCC
CCATTTTGGATGGTCTGCTCAAATAACGATTTGTATTTATTGTCTACATGAACACGTATAGCTTTATCAC
AAACTGTATATTTTAAACTGTTAGCGACGTCCTTGGCCACGAACCGGACCTGTTGGTCGCGCTCTAGCAC
GTACCGCAGGTTGAACGTATCTTCTCCAAATTTAAATTCTCCAATTTTAACGCGAGCCATTTTGATACAC
GTGTGTCGATTTTGCAACAACTATTGTTTTTTAACGCAAACTAAACTTATTGTGGTAAGCAATAATTAAA
TATGGGGGAACATGCGCCGCTACAACACTCGTCGTTATGAACGCAGACGGCGCCGGTCTCGGCGCAAGCG
GCTAAAACGTGTTGCGCGTTCAACGCGGCAAACATCGCAAAAGCCAATAGTACAGTTTTGATTTGCATAT
TAACGGCGATTTTTTAAATTATCTTATTTAATAAATAGTTATGACGCCTACAACTCCCCGCCCGCGTTGA
CTCGCTGCACCTCGAGCAGTTCGTTGACGCCTTCCTCCGTGTGGCCGAACACGTCGAGCGGGTGGTCGAT
GACCAGCGGCGTGCCGCACGCGACGCACAAGTATCTGTACACCGAATGATCGTCGGGCGAAGGCACGTCG
GCCTCCAAGTGGCAATATTGGCAAATTCGAAAATATATACAGTTGGGTTGTTTGCGCATATCTATCGTGG
CGTTGGGCATGTACGTCCGAACGTTGATTTGCATGCAAGCCGAAATTAAATCATTGCGATTAGTGCGATT
AAAACGTTGTACATCCTCGCTTTTAATCATGCCGTCGATTAAATCGCGCAATCGAGTCAAGTGATCAAAG
TGTGGAATAATGTTTTCTTTGTATTCCCGAGTCAAGCGCAGCGCGTATTTTAACAAACTAGCCATCTTGT
AAGTTAGTTTCATTTAATGCAACTTTATCCAATAATATATTATGTATCGCACGTCAAGAATTAACAATGC
GCCCGTTGTCGCATCTCAACACGACTATGATAGAGATCAAATAAAGCGCGAATTAAATAGCTTGCGACGC
AACGTGCACGATCTGTGCACGCGTTCCGGCACGAGCTTTGATTGTAATAAGTTTTTACGAAGCGATGACA
TGACCCCCGTAGTGACAACGATCACGCCCAAAAGAACTGCCGACTACAAAATTACCGAGTATGTCGGTGA
CGTTAAAACTATTAAGCCATCCAATCGACCGTTAGTCGAATCAGGACCGCTGGTGCGAGAAGCCGCGAAG
TATGGCGAATGCATCGTATAACGTGTGGAGTCCGCTCATTAGAGCGTCATGTTTAGACAAGAAAGCTACA
TATTTAATTGATCCCGATGATTTTATTGATAAATTGACCCTAACTCCATACACGGTATTCTACAATGGCG
GGGTTTTGGTCAAAATTTCCGGACTGCGATTGTACATGCTGTTAACGGCTCCGCCCACTATTAATGAAAT
TAAAAATTCCAATTTTAAAAAACGCAGCAAGAGAAACATTTGTATGAAAGAATGCGTAGAAGGAAAGAAA
AATGTCGTCGACATGCTGAACAACAAGATTAATATGCCTCCGTGTATAAAAAAAATATTGAACGATTTGA
AAGAAAACAATGTACCGCGCGGCGGTATGTACAGGAAGAGGTTTATACTAAACTGTTACATTGCAAACGT
GGTTTCGTGTGCCAAGTGTGAAAACCGATGTTTAATCAAGGCTCTGACGCATTTCTACAACCACGACTCC
AAGTGTGTGGGTGAAGTCATGCATCTTTTAATCAAATCCCAAGATGTGTATAAACCACCAAACTGCCAAA
AAATGAAAACTGTCGACAAGCTCTGTCCGTTTGCTGGCAACTGCAAGGGTCTCAATCCTATTTGTAATTA
TTGAATAATAAAACAATTATAAATGTCAAATTTGTTTTTTATTAACGATACAAACCAAACGCAACAAGAA
CATTTGTAGTATTATCTATAATTGAAAACGCGTAGTTATAATCGCTGAGGTAATATTTAAAATCATTTTC
AAATGATTCACAGTTAATTTGCGACAATATAATTTTATTTTCACATAAACTAGACGCCTTGTCGTCTTCT
TCTTCGTATTCCTTCTCTTTTTCATTTTTCTCCTCATAAAAATTAACATAGTTATTATCGTATCCATATA
TGTATCTATCGTATAGAGTAAATTTTTTGTTGTCATAAATATATATGTCTTTTTTAATGGGGTGTATAGT
ACCGCTGCGCATAGTTTTTCTGTAATTTACAACAGTGCTATTTTCTGGTAGTTCTTCGGAGTGTGTTGCT
TTAATTATTAAATTTATATAATCAATGAATTTGGGATCGTCGGTTTTGTACAATATGTTGCCGGCATAGT
ACGCAGCTTCTTCTAGTTCAATTACACCATTTTTTAGCAGCACCGGATTAACATAACTTTCCAAAATGTT
GTACGAACCGTTAAACAAAAACAGTTCACCTCCCTTTTCTATACTATTGTCTGCGAGCAGTTGTTTGTTG
TTAAAAATAACAGCCATTGTAATGAGACGCACAAACTAATATCACAAACTGGAAATGTCTATCAATATAT
AGTTGCTGATATCATGGAGATAATTAAAATGATAACCATCTCGCAAATAAATAAGTATTTTACTGTTTTC
GTAACAGTTTTGTAATAAAAAAACCTATAAATATTCCGGATTATTCATACCGTCCCACCATCGGGCGCGG
ATCCCATCGATTTAAAGCTATGGAGCAAAAGCTCATTTCTGAAGAGGACTTGAATGAAATGGAGCAAAAG
CTCATTTCTGAAGAGGACTTGAATGAAATGGAGCAAAAGCTCATTTCTGAAGAGGACTTGAATGAAATGG
AGCAAAAGCTCATTTCTGAAGAGGACTTGAATGAAATGGAGCAAAAGCTCATTTCTGAAGAGGACTTGAA
TGAAATGGAGAGCTTGGGCGACCTCACCATGGAGCAAAAGCTCATTTCTGAAGAGGACTTGAATTCAAGG
CCTCTCGAGATCCACTAGTTCTAGAATTCCGGAGCGGCCGCTGCAGATCTGATCCTTTCCTGGGACCCGG
CAAGAACCAAAAACTCACTCTCTTCAAGGAAATCCGTAATGTTAAACCCGACACGATGAAGCTTGTCGTT
GGATGGAAAGGAAAAGAGTTCTACAGGGAAACTTGGACCCGCTTCATGGAAGACAGCTTCCCCATTGTTA
ACGACCAAGAAGTGATGGATGTTTTCCTTGTTGTCAACATGCGTCCCACTAGACCCAACCGTTGTTACAA
ATTCCTGGCCCAACACGCTCTGCGTTGCGACCCCGACTATGTACCTCATGACGTGATTAGGATCGTCGAG
CCTTCATGGGTGGGCAGCAACAACGAGTACCGCATCAGCCTGGCTAAGAAGGGCGGCGGCTGCCCAATAA
TGAACCTTCACTCTGAGTACACCAACTCGTTCGAACAGTTCATCGATCGTGTCATCTGGGAGAACTTCTA
CAAGCCCATCGTTTACATCGGTACCGACTCTGCTGAAGAGGAGGAAATTCTCCTTGAAGTTTCCCTGGTG
TTCAAAGTAAAGGAGTTTGCACCAGACGCACCTCTGTTCACTGGTCCGGCGTATTAAAACACGATACATT
GTTATTAGTACATTTATTAAGCGCTAGATTCTGTGCGTTGTTGATTTACAGACAATTGTTGTACGTATTT
TAATAATTCATTAAATTTATAATCTTTAGGGTGGTATGTTAGAGCGAAAATCAAATGATTTTCAGCGTCT
TTATATCTGAATTTAAATATTAAATCCTCAATAGATTTGTAAAATAGGTTTCGATTAGTTTCAAACAAGG
GTTGTTTTTCCGAACCGATGGCTGGACTATCTAATGGATTTTCGCTCAACGCCACAAAACTTGCCAAATC
TTGTAGCAGCAATCTAGCTTTGTCGATATTCGTTTGTGTTTTGTTTTGTAATAAAGGTTCGACGTCGTTC
AAAATATTATGCGCTTTTGTATTTCTTTCATCACTGTCGTTAGTGTACAATTGACTCGACGTAAACACGT
TAAATAAAGCTTGGACATATTTAACATCGGGCGTGTTAGCTTTATTAGGCCGATTATCGTCGTCGTCCCA
ACCCTCGTCGTTAGAAGTTGCTTCCGAAGACGATTTTGCCATAGCCACACGACGCCTATTAATTGTGTCG
GCTAACACGTCCGCGATCAAATTTGTAGTTGAGCTTTTTGGAATTATTTCTGATTGCGGGCGTTTTTGGG
CGGGTTTCAATCTAACTGTGCCCGATTTTAATTCAGACAACACGTTAGAAAGCGATGGTGCAGGCGGTGG
TAACATTTCAGACGGCAAATCTACTAATGGCGGCGGTGGTGGAGCTGATGATAAATCTACCATCGGTGGA
GGCGCAGGCGGGGCTGGCGGCGGAGGCGGAGGCGGAGGTGGTGGCGGTGATGCAGACGGCGGTTTAGGCT
CAAATGTCTCTTTAGGCAACACAGTCGGCACCTCAACTATTGTACTGGTTTCGGGCGCCGTTTTTGGTTT
GACCGGTCTGAGACGAGTGCGATTTTTTTCGTTTCTAATAGCTTCCAACAATTGTTGTCTGTCGTCTAAA
GGTGCAGCGGGTTGAGGTTCCGTCGGCATTGGTGGAGCGGGCGGCAATTCAGACATCGATGGTGGTGGTG
GTGGTGGAGGCGCTGGAATGTTAGGCACGGGAGAAGGTGGTGGCGGCGGTGCCGCCGGTATAATTTGTTC
TGGTTTAGTTTGTTCGCGCACGATTGTGGGCACCGGCGCAGGCGCCGCTGGCTGCACAACGGAAGGTCGT
CTGCTTCGAGGCAGCGCTTGGGGTGGTGGCAATTCAATATTATAATTGGAATACAAATCGTAAAAATCTG
CTATAAGCATTGTAATTTCGCTATCGTTTACCGTGCCGATATTTAACAACCGCTCAATGTAAGCAATTGT
ATTGTAAAGAGATTGTCTCAAGCTCGCACGCCGATAACAAGCCTTTTCATTTTTACTACAGCATTGTAGT
GGCGAGACACTTCGCTGTCGTCGACGTACATGTATGCTTTGTTGTCAAAAACGTCGTTGGCAAGCTTTAA
AATATTTAAAAGAACATCTCTGTTCAGCACCACTGTGTTGTCGTAAATGTTGTTTTTGATAATTTGCGCT
TCCGCAGTATCGACACGTTCAAAAAATTGATGCGCATCAATTTTGTTGTTCCTATTATTGAATAAATAAG
ATTGTACAGATTCATATCTACGATTCGTCATGGCCACCACAAATGCTACGCTGCAAACGCTGGTACAATT
TTACGAAAACTGCAAAAACGTCAAAACTCGGTATAAAATAATCAACGGGCGCTTTGGCAAAATATCTATT
TTATCGCACAAGCCCACTAGCAAATTGTATTTGCAGAAAACAATTTCGGCGCACAATTTTAACGCTGACG
AAATAAAAGTTCACCAGTTAATGAGCGACCACCCAAATTTTATAAAAATCTATTTTAATCACGGTTCCAT
CAACAACCAAGTGATCGTGATGGACTACATTGACTGTCCCGATTTATTTGAAACACTACAAATTAAAGGC
GAGCTTTCGTACCAACTTGTTAGCAATATTATTAGACAGCTGTGTGAAGCGCTCAACGATTTGCACAAGC
ACAATTTCATACACAACGACATAAAACTCGAAAATGTCTTATATTTCGAAGCACTTGATCGCGTGTATGT
TTGCGATTACGGATTGTGCAAACACGAAAACTCACTTAGCGTGCACGACGGCACGTTGGAGTATTTTAGT
CCGGAAAAAATTCGACACCACAACTATGCACGTTCGTTTGACTGGTACGCCGTCGGCGTGTTAACATACA
AGTTGCTAACCGGCGGCCAATTCGTAATCATGGTCATAGCTGTTTCCTGTGTGAAATTGTTATCCGCTCA
CAATTCCACACAACATACGAGCCGGAAGCATAAAGTGTAAAGCCTGGGGTGCCTAATGAGTGAGCTAACT
CACATTAATTGCGTTGCGCTCACTGCCCGCTTTCCAGTCGGGAAACCTGTCGTGCCAGCTGCATTAATGA
ATCGGCCAACGCGCGGGGAGAGGCGGTTTGCGTATTGGGCGCTCTTCCGCTTCCTCGCTCACTGACTCGC
TGCGCTCGGTCGTTCGGCTGCGGCGAGCGGTATCAGCTCACTCAAAGGCGGTAATACGGTTATCCACAGA
ATCAGGGGATAACGCAGGAAAGAACATGTGAGCAAAAGGCCAGCAAAAGGCCAGGAACCGTAAAAAGGCC
GCGTTGCTGGCGTTTTTCCATAGGCTCCGCCCCCCTGACGAGCATCACAAAAATCGACGCTCAAGTCAGA
GGTGGCGAAACCCGACAGGACTATAAAGATACCAGGCGTTTCCCCCTGGAAGCTCCCTCGTGCGCTCTCC
TGTTCCGACCCTGCCGCTTACCGGATACCTGTCCGCCTTTCTCCCTTCGGGAAGCGTGGCGCTTTCTCAT
AGCTCACGCTGTAGGTATCTCAGTTCGGTGTAGGTCGTTCGCTCCAAGCTGGGCTGTGTGCACGAACCCC
CCGTTCAGCCCGACCGCTGCGCCTTATCCGGTAACTATCGTCTTGAGTCCAACCCGGTAAGACACGACTT
ATCGCCACTGGCAGCAGCCACTGGTAACAGGATTAGCAGAGCGAGGTATGTAGGCGGTGCTACAGAGTTC
TTGAAGTGGTGGCCTAACTACGGCTACACTAGAAGAACAGTATTTGGTATCTGCGCTCTGCTGAAGCCAG
TTACCTTCGGAAAAAGAGTTGGTAGCTCTTGATCCGGCAAACAAACCACCGCTGGTAGCGGTGGTTTTTT
TGTTTGCAAGCAGCAGATTACGCGCAGAAAAAAAGGATCTCAAGAAGATCCTTTGATCTTTTCTACGGGG
TCTGACGCTCAGTGGAACGAAAACTCACGTTAAGGGATTTTGGTCATGAGATTATCAAAAAGGATCTTCA
CCTAGATCCTTTTAAATTAAAAATGAAGTTTTAAATCAATCTAAAGTATATATGAGTAAACTTGGTCTGA
CAGTTACCAATGCTTAATCAGTGAGGCACCTATCTCAGCGATCTGTCTATTTCGTTCATCCATAGTTGCC
TGACTCCCCGTCGTGTAGATAACTACGATACGGGAGGGCTTACCATCTGGCCCCAGTGCTGCAATGATAC
CGCGAGACCCACGCTCACCGGCTCCAGATTTATCAGCAATAAACCAGCCAGCCGGAAGGGCCGAGCGCAG
AAGTGGTCCTGCAACTTTATCCGCCTCCATCCAGTCTATTAATTGTTGCCGGGAAGCTAGAGTAAGTAGT
TCGCCAGTTAATAGTTTGCGCAACGTTGTTGCCATTGCTACAGGCATCGTGGTGTCACGCTCGTCGTTTG
GTATGGCTTCATTCAGCTCCGGTTCCCAACGATCAAGGCGAGTTACATGATCCCCCATGTTGTGCAAAAA
AGCGGTTAGCTCCTTCGGTCCTCCGATCGTTGTCAGAAGTAAGTTGGCCGCAGTGTTATCACTCATGGTT
ATGGCAGCACTGCATAATTCTCTTACTGTCATGCCATCCGTAAGATGCTTTTCTGTGACTGGTGAGTACT
CAACCAAGTCATTCTGAGAATAGTGTATGCGGCGACCGAGTTGCTCTTGCCCGGCGTCAATACGGGATAA
TACCGCGCCACATAGCAGAACTTTAAAAGTGCTCATCATTGGAAAACGTTCTTCGGGGCGAAAACTCTCA
AGGATCTTACCGCTGTTGAGATCCAGTTCGATGTAACCCACTCGTGCACCCAACTGATCTTCAGCATCTT
TTACTTTCACCAGCGTTTCTGGGTGAGCAAAAACAGGAAGGCAAAATGCCGCAAAAAAGGGAATAAGGGC
GACACGGAAATGTTGAATACTCATACTCTTCCTTTTTCAATATTATTGAAGCATTTATCAGGGTTATTGT
CTCATGAGCGGATACATATTTGAATGTATTTAGAAAAATAAACAAATAGGGGTTCCGCGCACATTTCCCC
GAAAAGTGCCACCTGACGTCTAAGAAACCATTATTATCATGACATTAACCTATAAAAATAGGCGTATCAC
GAGGCCCTTTCGTCTCGCGCGTTTCGGTGATGACGGTGAAAACCTCTGACACATGCAGCTCCCGGAGACG
GTCACAGCTTGTCTGTAAGCGGATGCCGGGAGCAGACAAGCCCGTCAGGGCGCGTCAGCGGGTGTTGGCG
GGTGTCGGGGCTGGCTTAACTATGCGGCATCAGAGCAGATTGTACTGAGAGTGCACCATATGCGGTGTGA
AATACCGCACAGATGCGTAAGGAGAAAATACCGCATCAGGCGCCATTCGCCATTCAGGCTGCGCAACTGT
TGGGAAGGGCGATCGGTGCGGGCCTCTTCGCTATTACGCCAGCTGGCGAAAGGGGGATGTGCTGCAAGGC
GATTAAGTTGGGTAACGCCAGGGTTTTCCCAGTCACGACGTTGTAAAACGACGGCCAGTGCC
Features (pLannotate 1.2.2; 30 found; start..end, strand, type, name):
     76..579     +  CDS            PTP: PTP_NPVAC - Experimental evidence at protein level: Swiss-Prot protein existence level 1. Plays a role in the regulation and processing of late viral mRNAs by displaying RNA 5'-triphosphatase and diphosphatase activities. From Autographa californica nuclear polyhedrosis virus (AcMNPV).
    617..1600    -  CDS            Y002_NPVAC: Protein predicted: Swiss-Prot protein existence level 4. From Autographa californica nuclear polyhedrosis virus (AcMNPV).
   1660..1818    -  CDS            CTL: CXOL_NPVAC - Also known as CTX. Protein inferred from homology: Swiss-Prot protein existence level 3. From Autographa californica nuclear polyhedrosis virus (AcMNPV).
   1871..2323    -  CDS            Y004_NPVAC: Protein predicted: Swiss-Prot protein existence level 4. From Autographa californica nuclear polyhedrosis virus (AcMNPV).
   2352..2678    +  CDS            Y005_NPVAC: Protein predicted: Swiss-Prot protein existence level 4. From Autographa californica nuclear polyhedrosis virus (AcMNPV).
   2662..3291    +  CDS            LEF-2: LEF2_NPVAC - Experimental evidence at protein level: Swiss-Prot protein existence level 1. Plays an essential role in viral DNA replication. Does not seem to participate in the initiation step but is rather important for the amplification of DNA. Also required for expression from the vp39 and polh promoters. From Autographa californica nuclear polyhedrosis virus (AcMNPV).
   3170..3997    +  misc_recomb    baculovirus recombination region (lef2/ORF603): contains ORF603 and part of lef2
   4001..4092    +  promoter       polyhedrin promoter: polh from Autographa californica; promoter for the baculovirus polyhedrin gene
   4153..4182    +  CDS            Myc: Myc (human c-Myc proto-oncogene) epitope tag
   4192..4221    +  CDS            Myc: Myc (human c-Myc proto-oncogene) epitope tag
   4231..4260    +  CDS            Myc: Myc (human c-Myc proto-oncogene) epitope tag
   4270..4299    +  CDS            Myc: Myc (human c-Myc proto-oncogene) epitope tag
   4309..4338    +  CDS            Myc: Myc (human c-Myc proto-oncogene) epitope tag
   4372..4401    +  CDS            Myc: Myc (human c-Myc proto-oncogene) epitope tag
   4419..4435    -  misc_feature   MCS (fragment): pBluescript multiple cloning site
   4461..5024    +  CDS            PH (fragment): PYHD_NPVAC - Also known as P29, POLH. Experimental evidence at protein level: Swiss-Prot protein existence level 1. Major component of the virus occlusion bodies which are large proteinaceous structures termed polyhedra. These structures serve as the protective package for the virus particles outside the infected host and allow natural transmission of virus between insect hosts, assisting persistence in the environment. Forms the paracrystalline lattice of polyhedra and interacts with enveloped virions as well as other accessory molecules and structures to form a mature viral occlusion body. F
   5028..5400    +  3'UTR          polyhedrin 3' UTR: 3' UTR from the Autographa californica nucleopolyhedrovirus polyhedrin gene (Suzuki et al., 2006)
   6080..6097    -  CDS            9xHis (fragment): 9xHis affinity tag
   6394..6681    -  CDS            P61 (fragment): P78_NPVAC - Experimental evidence at protein level: Swiss-Prot protein existence level 1. Plays a role in the transport of the nucleocapsids from the cytoplasm toward the host nucleus together with the host actin- polymerizing Arp2/3 complex. From Autographa californica nuclear polyhedrosis virus (AcMNPV).
   6680..7300    +  CDS            PK1 (fragment): PK1_NPVAC - Also known as PK-1. Experimental evidence at transcript level: Swiss-Prot protein existence level 2. Serine/threonine protein kinase that plays a role in viral propagation by phosphorylating various viral and cellular substrates including the viral p6.9 protein or host histone H1. Participates in nucleocapsid assembly and polyhedra formation. From Autographa californica nuclear polyhedrosis virus (AcMNPV).
   7337..7353    -  protein_bind   lac operator: The lac repressor binds to the lac operator to inhibit transcription in E. coli. This inhibition can be relieved by adding lactose or isopropyl-β-D-thiogalactopyranoside (IPTG). lac repressor encoded by lacI
   7361..7391    -  promoter       lac promoter: promoter for the E. coli lac operon
   7406..7427    -  protein_bind   CAP binding site: CAP binding activates transcription in the presence of cAMP. E. coli catabolite activator protein
   7440..7532    -  CDS            lacI (fragment): lac repressor; lacI; The lac repressor binds to the lac operator to inhibit transcription in E. coli. This inhibition can be relieved by adding lactose or isopropyl-β-D-thiogalactopyranoside (IPTG).
   7715..8303    -  rep_origin     ori: high-copy-number ColE1/pMB1/pBR322/pUC origin of replication
   8474..9334    -  CDS            AmpR: β-lactamase; bla; confers resistance to ampicillin, carbenicillin, and related antibiotics
   9335..9439    -  promoter       AmpR promoter: bla
   9534..9569    +  CDS            rop (fragment): Rop protein, which maintains plasmids at low copy number; rop
   9671..9770    +  misc_feature   bom (fragment): basis of mobility region from pBR322
   9776..9930    -  CDS            lacZα (fragment): LacZα fragment of β-galactosidase; lacZ fragment
