[The description below was written by a language model from this plasmid's Addgene catalogue record and pLannotate feature annotations shown in this document.]
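Description:
pVL1393-6xMyc is an empty baculovirus transfer vector built on the pVL1393 backbone for producing C-terminally Myc-tagged proteins in insect cells. In E. coli it is maintained as a high-copy plasmid through a ColE1/pUC-type origin and selected with ampicillin via the β-lactamase gene and its native promoter. Leftover pieces of the bacterial cloning backbone (lac promoter/operator, CAP site, and fragments of lacI, lacZα, rop and bom) are annotated but play no evident role in the vector's function.

The expression cassette is driven by the AcMNPV polyhedrin promoter, a very late viral promoter that is highly active in infected insect cells. Downstream of it lie six tandem copies of the human c-Myc epitope, followed by a short polylinker remnant, a fragment of the polyhedrin coding sequence and the polyhedrin 3' UTR. No insert is present. A gene of interest is meant to be cloned between the promoter and the Myc repeats, in frame and without a stop codon, so that the product carries the 6xMyc tag at its C terminus for detection or immunoprecipitation; the record does not list the available cloning sites.

The cassette is flanked by long stretches of AcMNPV genomic DNA. Upstream are PTP, several predicted ORFs, LEF-2 and the lef2/ORF603 recombination region, and downstream are further viral sequences including P78 and PK1 fragments. These arms allow homologous recombination with baculoviral DNA when the two are co-transfected into insect cells, placing the cassette at the polyhedrin locus to generate recombinant virus. A short hit annotated as a His-tag fragment within the downstream viral region is probably a chance match.
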