Addgene plasmid #128035: pVL1393-6xMyc
Purpose: (Empty Backbone) Baculovirus expression vector with C-terminal 6xMyc tag
Depositing lab: Oskar Laur. Depositing organization: Emory University.
Backbone
  Vector backbone: pVL1393
  Vector type: Insect Expression
  Tag / fusion protein: 6xMyc tag (C terminal on backbone)
Growth in bacteria
  Bacterial resistance: Ampicillin, 100 μg/mL
  Growth temperature: 37°C
  Growth strain: DH5alpha
  Copy number: High Copy
Gene/Insert
  Gene/Insert name: None
  Tag / fusion protein: 6xMyc tag (C terminal on backbone)
Terms and licenses: Academic/Nonprofit Terms; Industry Terms: Not Available to Industry
How to cite: pVL1393-6xMyc was a gift from Oskar Laur (Addgene plasmid # 128035 ; http://n2t.net/addgene:128035 ; RRID:Addgene_128035)
